>Addgene plasmid #183025 | pB6-Hipp11-tdTomato-cre reporter-3pA stop-FNF-DTA | addgene full sequence | sequence record 360497 | Addgene NGS Result
GGAAGCAAAAAGCCTCTCCACCCAGGCCTGGAATGTTTCCACCCAATGTCGAGCAGTGTGGTTTTGCAAG
AGGAAGCAAAAAGCCTCTCCACCCAGGCCTGGAATGTTTCCACCCAATGTCGAGCAAACCCCGCCCAGCG
TCTTGTCATTGGCGAATTCTACCGGGTAGGGGAGGCGCTTTTCCCAAGGCAGTCTGGAGCATGCGCTTTA
GCAGCCCCGCTGGGCACTTGGCGCTACACAAGTGGCCTCTGGCCTCGCACACATTCCACATCCACCGGTA
GGCGCCAACCGGCTCCGTTCTTTGGTGGCCCCTTCGCGCCACCTTCTACTCCTCCCCTAGTCAGGAAGTT
CCCCCCCGCCCCGCAGCTCGCGTCGTGCAGGACGTGACAAATGGAAGTAGCACGTCTCACTAGTCTCGTG
CAGATGGACAGCACCGCTGAGCAATGGAAGCGGGTAGGCCTTTGGGGCAGCGGCCAATAGCAGCTTTGCT
CCTTCGCTTTCTGGGCTCAGAGGCTGGGAAGGGGTGGGTCCGGGGGCGGGCTCAGGGGCGGGCTCAGGGG
CGGGGCGGGCGCCCGAAGGTCCTCCGGAGGCCCGGCATTCTGCACGCTTCAAAAGCGCACGTCTGCCGCG
CTGTTCTCCTCTTCCTCATCTCCGGGCCTTTCGACCTGCAGGTCCTCGCCATGGATCCTGATGATGTTGT
TGATTCTTCTAAATCTTTTGTGATGGAAAACTTTTCTTCGTACCACGGGACTAAACCTGGTTATGTAGAT
TCCATTCAAAAAGGTATACAAAAGCCAAAATCTGGTACACAAGGAAATTATGACGATGATTGGAAAGGGT
TTTATAGTACCGACAATAAATACGACGCTGCGGGATACTCTGTAGATAATGAAAACCCGCTCTCTGGAAA
AGCTGGAGGCGTGGTCAAAGTGACGTATCCAGGACTGACGAAGGTTCTCGCACTAAAAGTGGATAATGCC
GAAACTATTAAGAAAGAGTTAGGTTTAAGTCTCACTGAACCGTTGATGGAGCAAGTCGGAACGGAAGAGT
TTATCAAAAGGTTCGGTGATGGTGCTTCGCGTGTAGTGCTCAGCCTTCCCTTCGCTGAGGGGAGTTCTAG
CGTTGAATATATTAATAACTGGGAACAGGCGAAAGCGTTAAGCGTAGAACTTGAGATTAATTTTGAAACC
CGTGGAAAACGTGGCCAAGATGCGATGTATGAGTATATGGCTCAAGCCTGTGCAGGAAATCGTGTCAGGC
GATCTCTTTGTGAAGGAACCTTACTTCTGTGGTGTGACATAATTGGACAAACTACCTACAGAGATTTAAA
GCTCTAAGGTAAATATAAAATTTTTAAGTGTATAATGTGTTAAACTACTGATTCTAATTGTTTGTGTATT
TTAGATTCCAACCTATGGAACTGATGAATGGGAGCAGTGGTGGAATGCAGATCCTAGAGCTCGCTGATCA
GCCTCGACTGTGCCTTCTAGTTGCCAGCCATCTGTTGTTTGCCCCTCCCCCGTGCCTTCCTTGACCCTGG
AAGGTGCCACTCCCACTGTCCTTTCCTAATAAAATGAGGAAATTGCATCGCATTGTCTGAGTAGGTGTCA
TTCTATTCTGGGGGGTGGGGTGGGGCAGGACAGCAAGGGGGAGGATTGGGAAGACAATAGCAGGCATGCT
GGGGATGCGGTGGGCTCTATGGCTTCTGAGGCGGAAAGAACCAGCTGGGGCTCGAGGGGGGGCCCGGTAC
CCAGCTTTTGTTCCCTTTAGTGAGGGTTAATTGCGCGCACGTTTGCCCGGGAGATGGGGGAGGCTAACTG
AAACACGGAAGGAGACAATACCGGAAGGAACCCGCGCTATGACGGCAATAAAAAGACAGAATAAAACGCA
CGGGTGTTGGGTCGTTTGTTCATAAACGCGGGGTTCGGTCCCAGGGCTGGCACTCTGTCGATACCCCACC
GAGACCCCATTGGGGCCAATACGCCCGCGTTTCTTCCTTTTCCCCACCCCACCCCCCAAGTTCGGGTGAA
GGCCCAGGGCTCGCAGCCAACGTCGGGGCGGCAGGCCCTGCCATAGCCACTGGCCCCGTGGGTTAGGGAC
GGGGTCCCCCATGGGGAATGGTTTATGGTTCGTGGGGGTTATTATTTTGGGCGTTGCGTGGGGTCAGGTC
CACGACCCAAGCTTGGCTGCAGGTCGAGCTCGCGAAAGCTTGGCACTGGCCGTCGTTTTACAACGTCGTG
ACTGGGAAAACCCTGGCGTTACCCAACTTAATCGCCTTGCAGCACATCCCCCTTTCGCCAGCTGGCGTAA
TAGCGAAGAGGCCCGCACCGATCGCCCTTCCCAACAGTTGCGCAGCCTGAATGGCGAATGGCGCCTGATG
CGGTATTTTCTCCTTACGCATCTGTGCGGTATTTCACACCGCATATGGTGCACTCTCAGTACAATCTGCT
CTGATGCCGCATAGTTAAGCCAGCCCCGACACCCGCCAACACCCGCTGACGCGCCCTGACGGGCTTGTCT
GCTCCCGGCATCCGCTTACAGACAAGCTGTGACCGTCTCCGGGAGCTGCATGTGTCAGAGGTTTTCACCG
TCATCACCGAAACGCGCGAGACGAAAGGGCCTCGTGATACGCCTATTTTTATAGGTTAATGTCATGATAA
TAATGGTTTCTTAGACGTCAGGTGGCACTTTTCGGGGAAATGTGCGCGGAACCCCTATTTGTTTATTTTT
CTAAATACATTCAAATATGTATCCGCTCATGAGACAATAACCCTGATAAATGCTTCAATAATATTGAAAA
AGGAAGAGTATGAGTATTCAACATTTCCGTGTCGCCCTTATTCCCTTTTTTGCGGCATTTTGCCTTCCTG
TTTTTGCTCACCCAGAAACGCTGGTGAAAGTAAAAGATGCTGAAGATCAGTTGGGTGCACGAGTGGGTTA
CATCGAACTGGATCTCAACAGCGGTAAGATCCTTGAGAGTTTTCGCCCCGAAGAACGTTTTCCAATGATG
AGCACTTTTAAAGTTCTGCTATGTGGCGCGGTATTATCCCGTGTTGACGCCGGGCAAGAGCAACTCGGTC
GCCGCATACACTATTCTCAGAATGACTTGGTTGAGTACTCACCAGTCACAGAAAAGCATCTTACGGATGG
CATGACAGTAAGAGAATTATGCAGTGCTGCCATAACCATGAGTGATAACACTGCGGCCAACTTACTTCTG
ACAACGATCGGAGGACCGAAGGAGCTAACCGCTTTTTTGCACAACATGGGGGATCATGTAACTCGCCTTG
ATCGTTGGGAACCGGAGCTGAATGAAGCCATACCAAACGACGAGCGTGACACCACGATGCCTGCAGCAAT
GGCAACAACGTTGCGCAAACTATTAACTGGCGAACTACTTACTCTAGCTTCCCGGCAACAATTAATAGAC
TGGATGGAGGCGGATAAAGTTGCAGGACCACTTCTGCGCTCGGCCCTTCCGGCTGGCTGGTTTATTGCTG
ATAAATCTGGAGCCGGTGAGCGTGGGTCTCGCGGTATCATTGCAGCACTGGGGCCAGATGGTAAGCCCTC
CCGTATCGTAGTTATCTACACGACGGGGAGTCAGGCAACTATGGATGAACGAAATAGACAGATCGCTGAG
ATAGGTGCCTCACTGATTAAGCATTGGTAACTGTCAGACCAAGTTTACTCATATATACTTTAGATTGATT
TAAAACTTCATTTTTAATTTAAAAGGATCTAGGTGAAGATCCTTTTTGATAATCTCATGACCAAAATCCC
TTAACGTGAGTTTTCGTTCCACTGAGCGTCAGACCCCTTAATAAGATGATCTTCTTGAGATCGTTTTGGT
CTGCGCGTAATCTCTTGCTCTGAAAACGAAAAAACCGCCTTGCAGGGCGGTTTTTCGAAGGTTCTCTGAG
CTACCAACTCTTTGAACCGAGGTAACTGGCTTGGAGGAGCGCAGTCACCAAAACTTGTCCTTTCAGTTTA
GCCTTAACCGGCGCATGACTTCAAGACTAACTCCTCTAAATCAATTACCAGTGGCTGCTGCCAGTGGTGC
TTTTGCATGTCTTTCCGGGTTGGACTCAAGACGATAGTTACCGGATAAGGCGCAGCGGTCGGACTGAACG
GGGGGTTCGTGCATACAGTCCAGCTTGGAGCGAACTGCCTACCCGGAACTGAGTGTCAGGCGTGGAATGA
GACAAACGCGGCCATAACAGCGGAATGACACCGGTAAACCGAAAGGCAGGAACAGGAGAGCGCACGAGGG
AGCCGCCAGGGGGAAACGCCTGGTATCTTTATAGTCCTGTCGGGTTTCGCCACCACTGATTTGAGCGTCA
GATTTCGTGATGCTTGTCAGGGGGGCGGAGCCTATGGAAAAACGGCTTTGCCGCGGCCCTCTCACTTCCC
TGTTAAGTATCTTCCTGGCATCTTCCAGGAAATCTCCGCCCCGTTCGTAAGCCATTTCCGCTCGCCGCAG
TCGAACGACCGAGCGTAGCGAGTCAGTGAGCGAGGAAGCGGAATATATCCTGTATCACATATTCTGCTGA
CGCACCGGTGCAGCCTTTTTTCTCCTGCCACATGAAGCACTTCACTGACACCCTCATCAGTGCCAACATA
GTAAGCCAGTATACACTCCGCTAGCAACCTGGCTTATCGAAATTAATACGACTCACTATAGGGAGACCGG
CAGATCCTAACTATAACGGTCCTAAGGTAGCGAAATCGATGCGACGCTAGCGGCCGCGTTTGCTTTTGTT
TCGTGTTGGTCACCACGGCCGAGTTTCCTCGGGACCCCGGGCAGCTGCTTTACATCCCAAAGACCTATCT
GCTCGGCCGGCCTCGGAACGCGAGCCTGCCCGGAAGATCCCCGGGTACCGAGCTCGAATTCATCGTCACC
ATCACCTCGAATCAACAAGTTTGTACAAAAAAGCAGGCTTTAAAGGAACCAATTCAGTCGAGCAAATAGA
ATTTAAGGCCAGCCTGGGGCCTTGTGAGGGCCTACTGTGACCCTCCAAAAAATAAAACAAGATTAGCTGT
TGTGGGAAAGTAGAAGGACAAATGTGAGGCAGGAGATGAGAGAGGAATGACTGGTCACATGATGGGAGTC
CAGTGAACATGCTGGCAGGTCTGTAAATTGTTCTCTTATGGGTTTATTTGTGATGATACATCTAGCTTTA
CCAGTGGGTTGGGATTTTTGTTTTTGTTTTTAACTGATACAGACTTATCCAATCAAAACTGATAGACAAG
GGGACTAGAATAGTTCTGTGCTTCAGGACTCCATATGAAACCCTGCACTAAATATCCCAAAGGCTCTTGC
TTTAGAGAAACTCCAGAAGGAATTTTGTTCATGAGTTAGGCCCTGTCTCATCCTTTATAAAATTCATTAT
AAAATTATATAATTTCATTATAAAATAAACAAGAACAAAGGATCCTTAATGGTAAGTTCTAGTAAGGTGT
ACGATAATTGAGTTTTCATGTATGTAATTTTAAAAGAAAAATACAAGGAACAAGTGGAATCATAGGTTCT
GAGGTCTCTGAAACATCTCTTCCCCATTACTAAGGTATATTTCCAGCCATGCTCTTCCCTCTTCTTAGCC
CTATTTCAGGGTTGAGAAACATGAGAACACACACAGGCCCATTTTACAGGGTGGCAAAGATGGATTGAAG
TTCTTGGGACAATGACTACTTGCCCCTTTGTGTTCTCTTGTAGTAGCTATAGGTCAGAACATTAGAATTA
CCTCTGCCCAAGTAAACAAAATGGGAACTCTTTACCCTGTTGAAGATGGCTTCACCTGGTAAAGCTAGGC
TTAAGAGCGAGTGCTGCATAGCCCAGTGGTCAAGTGCTCCAAAGCATATGTAAGACCCTAGGCTTAATTC
CCAGTGTCCTGAAAAGATAAAGCACTGGCTTAGTGTTAGGCAAAGGCACTTGAGTGTGCTGATCTCTGCC
TCTTCTCTGCAGCTTTCTCCTTCCTTCACCCCTACCTCAGTGATCCGGAAGATGTATGAAAGCAGAGAGA
AAACCAAGGAGGAAATGGCACCTGGAATGGTGGTTCCTGGTGATGGTAAAGAGGATACTCAGAAGACCAG
CGAAGGTACTGCTGCTTACCTGTGTCAGAACATAGGCATGAGTGACTGCAGTGTCAGGGAGATGGGTTAG
TGAGCTCAAACTTGCTCACTTGACATTGTGGCCAGCCGGGGTAACGATGTGCTTTAGCTTATGATTCTTA
CCATCTTTCAAGTTGAATAACAAACTCATTTAGCATATTGATATAGCTCAATTCTTTTTTTAACGTATTT
GTGTATTTGCCTGTGGTATGTCTGCATCATGTGTATCCAGTGCCCAAGGAGGCCAGAAGAGGGCATCAGA
ACCTCTAGAATTGTGAGCCACATGTGGGTGCTGGGAAGAGGTCCTCTTCAAGAGTATCCAGGTAGATAGG
GGGATAGATGCAGGGTTGTTGTTGTTTCTGTTACAGGTTGTTTGTTTTATTTGCAACAGGATCTTACTGT
GTAGCTGTGGCTAACCTCAAACTCACAGAGATCTACTGGTCTCTGCCTCCCAAGTCTTAGGATTAAAGGT
GCCTCAACTACATGCCTGGCAACTTGTGCTTTTTGTTTTGTAACACTATGTCAGAGGTTTTTGAGTTATT
CCTTTATGCACCGGGAATGCAGCTCAATTGTACTAAGTAGTAGAATACTTGCCAGCATGTACAAGACCAT
GGGTTCATGTTCACTCCCCAAGAAAGGAAATGACAACATCAAAAATAATTATTTCAGCAAAGAATTTGAA
GACCTTGGCATCTATGGACTGGAGAGATAGATCAGGGCACTGTTTGCTCTTCCAGAGGACCTGGGTTCAA
TTGCCAGCACCCACATGATAGCTCACCTTTTGTGACTTCAGCCCTAGGTGACCTAGCACCCTCCCCTGGC
CTCTGTGAGCACTGAACTCGACAGGCACACAGACATACATACAGGCAAAACACCATCCATATACATCATA
ATATAAGAAAATAAGGTTATAAATAAAATGTGGGCATCTATTCCTAGCTCAAGGCCTAACTACTCTATGA
CCATAACTCAACTCCGGGGCTTATGGAGAGTACCAGCTGTGCATCTGTCTACATTTAAAGCAAATAGATG
ACTTTCCATGAAAGCATCTAACATGGTTAAGAGGAAAAAAGAGCCGGCATGGTGGCACACGCCTTTAATC
CCAGCACTTGGGAAGCATAGGCAGGTGGATTTCTGAGTTCGAGGCCAGCCTGGTCTACAAAGTGAGTTCC
AGGACAGCCAGGGCTATACAGAGAAACCATGTCTTGAAAAACCAAAAAAAAAAAAAAGGAAAAAAGAATT
GTCAGAATTTTTAAAAGTAAGATTTGCTGGGTTGTTGGGAATTGAAATAAATTGATAAAGGATATCAAAA
TGTCCTGTAAATGAATCCTTACAGAGAACCTGCTGTCATCCAATCCCATACCCAATACTGATCAAGACTC
TTCTACGACAAATCCTAAGCTTTCAACATTACAGCGGTCTTCATGTTCCACCCCACTCTCCCAGACCAGC
CGTTATACCAAAGAACAAGATTATCGACCTAAAACAGCAGGAAGGAAAACACCTACCTTGGCATCCCCAG
TCCCAGGAACACCTTTTCTCCGCCCTACCCACCAAGTTCCCCTTGTCCCTCATGTTCCTATTGTTCGACC
TGCACACCAGCTTCACCCAGGATTAGTCCAAAGGTTGATAGCCCAAGGGGTACATCCACAGCATCTTCCA
AGTTTGCTCCAAGCTGGTGAGTTTCTGACTGGGTGTGGGCATTGGTTATTGGTCGTAGTATAAAAATTGC
TGCCACTAATTAAATGTTACATTATACTAAGTATTCCAAAAAGATCTTACTAGATTTAAATTCTTCTACC
TAAGTAGTGAGTCCAATCCAGTCTCACTTCCTTAGCTCACAAAAAGATTAGGAAACCTGCCAGACAGTGG
TAATACACGCCTTTAATCCCTGCACTCAGGAAGCAGAGGCAGGTGGATCTCTTTGAGTTCAAGGATAGCC
AGGGTACACTAAGGAACCCTGGCTGTGGCGTTCATTTACAATTGTGTCTGTGTATGCATATTCATGTACC
CTGGTACATGTATGGTGGCAAGTGTTCACCACATCCACCTCCTTGTAAGTATCCAAATCAACAAAAGTAG
TAAACTTTGACATTTTTAGGAACATCTACAACTCATGAGTTTCTTCTTTCTCCCCATCAGGTGTGCTTCC
TCCTGGGATAGACATGGCTCCTTTACAGGGGCTATCTGGCCCACTCCTGGGTCAACCCTTGTACCCTTTG
GTCTCTGCTGCTAGTCACCCTCTCCTAAACCCTCGTCCTGGGACCCCTCTGCATTTGGCGGTGATGCAGC
AGCAGCTACAGCGCTCAGGTAAGGTTTAGAAATAGGCCAGGTTAGCTGATCACACTGGAAAGTTCTGAGA
TTTCCAGGAGCAATAGTTATCACTGCCCCTTTGTTTCTTAGGTGTCACTAGAAAAACAGGTGAAGTGAAC
TGACCTGTGCAGTCTCAGGGATTATTACTACTGCAAGGACAGTCGGAGCCAGCCATGCTCTAGCTCTGTT
TTTCACTTCTTATAAGCCTGAGAATTTTTGCTGAGATGTGAACATGTCAGCCTTGGTGGGCTTTCTTACG
TTGCATTTTCTTACGTTGCATTTTGCACTTTAGGAAGCCTTTGGTTAAATCCTCTGGTAGACTTCCCATC
CCCCAAAGTAACAAACCATTCAAGCAAAGTAGGTCAGAAAATATTGTCAATACTGAGAACAGGACTTGGG
AGTGAGTATCCAAGGGTGGTCTTAGTAGACTTGTGGGGTTCTGTGGGTGAGGTGTAGAGTAGAGCTACTT
TGCTGCACTGACACTCTTCTCTCCATAGTTCTGCATCCTCCAGGCTCTAGTTCCCAGGCAGCAGCTATCA
GCGTTCAGACTCCTCAGAATGTACCCAGCCGGTCGGGCATGCCCCACATGCACTCCCAGCTGGAGCATCG
TACCAGCCAAAGGAGCAGCTCCCCTGTGGGCCTTGCCAAATGGTTTGGCTCAGATGTGCTACAGCAGCCT
CTGCCCTCCATGCCCACCAAAGTCATCAGTGTAGATGAACTGGAATATAGACAGTGAAGAGGGCAGGCTG
GCTCACCCATACCTGGACCTGTGGTGACACCCTGGTCATGACTCTCATTCCCTCTTTGTAATGGGCTTTT
ACATTGGAGCACACTATGTGAAGATGTTTAGGGGATCCACATACCTACCATGATCTACATTATGACAGAA
GGCTGTTAAATCGAATGAACCTACATGGTTCAAATACAAGGGATACAAGATTGTCAGTCCTGGAAGTCTT
TCTTTTATAAAATATGTGAATGAAGTGTTGGTGTCTTCTAGAGGTGACACCTAAGGGTTCTGAAAAAATA
AAATGTATAGACCCTTATGTACAGACCTGTGTATAAACTTTTGTACATACAAATAGGGTAGCTTTTTTTG
AACTTATACATACAGCTGTACATAAAGTAACTATCAGTTAGGCTTGTGTCAACTGTTTGGATTTTTTTCA
CTTGAATATTTGGGACTTTTTCTTTTGGTTTATTAAAAGTTACATATGCCACGTGTGTGAACGATATGGC
TGGTACTGTGTTTATTTCTTCCATGAACTAAGACAGTCTAAATGAGTTCCTTTCACGTTTTAATTTTACC
TTAGGACTTCTGGAATTTCTTCTGCACATAAAGTTCTGATAGCATTAGTTTAAGCTGGACTAACCCTGAA
AGTAGCTTGTGGCAAGTATCAAGGAATCAATATTATACTCTACAAAATCAAAGTTTACAGAGAAGTCATA
TAGTAATTTTTCTGAAATTTACTGGCACAATGTTAATCCAGCCTGACTCCAACTAATTAATGGTCACATT
AATTTAAGTCTTTCCCTTGCCTCTGCTGCATTAGTTTCTCTCAAAATTGTTAACTTACAACTTGAAGTCT
GGTATTATAAATTGAATGTAAAGCATTCTGAAAGATACTATACTGATTGCAGGTTTTTCAGTCAGGTTCA
AGCTAATTTGACCAGTCATTGGATTAATTATGGATCTGGGGCCATAAATGCTATTTTAATTCCACTATAG
AGATTAAAATAAGCCATTCTCCATTTCATAATATTCTATTGGACTTTGACTGCAGGGGCCTCCAAGTCTT
GACAGTAGATTATAATCCTTCAGCTGCCCACTCTACTGGAGGAGGACAAACTGGTCACTTTTCAGCAAAA
CCTGGCTGTGGATCAGGGCAGTCTGGTACTTCCAAGCTCATTAGATGCCATCATGCTCTCACTGCCTCCT
CAGCTTCAAGAGGAATCTGGAAAAAGCAGTCCCACTGGTCAGGAAAGGAACACTAGTGCACTTATCCTGG
GTGTCTGCTGAGCCAACAGTGGTAGTAAGGTAAGGGCAGGATGTGTCAAACTGCCAATAGAGAACTACTT
ACTCTTCAGGCTGAAGCTGATGGAACAGGTAACAAAGGCAAACACTAATCATGATCAGCAAGATGAAGCA
GAAAGGGAACAAGGGGATATTAAATGTGTATAGACACGCTAGAGAGATGGCTCAGCAGTTAAGAGAACTA
GCTGGTCTTTCAGAGGTCCTGAGATCAATGGCGCGCCAGTCTTAATTAAGGTATCGATAAGCTTGATATC
GAATTCCGAAGTTCCTATTCTCTAGAAAGTATAGGAACTTCAGGTCTGAAGAGGAGTTTACGTCCAGCCA
AGCTAGCTTGGCTGCAGGTCGTCGAAATTCTACCGGGTAGGGGAGGCGCTTTTCCCAAGGCAGTCTGGAG
CATGCGCTTTAGCAGCCCCGCTGGGCACTTGGCGCTACACAAGTGGCCTCTGGCCTCGCACACATTCCAC
ATCCACCGGTAGGCGCCAACCGGCTCCGTTCTTTGGTGGCCCCTTCGCGCCACCTTCTACTCCTCCCCTA
GTCAGGAAGTTCCCCCCCGCCCCGCAGCTCGCGTCGTGCAGGACGTGACAAATGGAAGTAGCACGTCTCA
CTAGTCTCGTGCAGATGGACAGCACCGCTGAGCAATGGAAGCGGGTAGGCCTTTGGGGCAGCGGCCAATA
GCAGCTTTGCTCCTTCGCTTTCTGGGCTCAGAGGCTGGGAAGGGGTGGGTCCGGGGGCGGGCTCAGGGGC
GGGCTCAGGGGCGGGGCGGGCGCCCGAAGGTCCTCCGGAGGCCCGGCATTCTGCACGCTTCAAAAGCGCA
CGTCTGCCGCGCTGTTCTCCTCTTCCTCATCTCCGGGCCTTTCGACCTGCAGCCTGTTGACAATTAATCA
TCGGCATAGTATATCGGCATAGTATAATACGACAAGGTGAGGAACTAAACCATGGGATCGGCCATTGAAC
AAGATGGATTGCACGCAGGTTCTCCGGCCGCTTGGGTGGAGAGGCTATTCGGCTATGACTGGGCACAACA
GACAATCGGCTGCTCTGATGCCGCCGTGTTCCGGCTGTCAGCGCAGGGGCGCCCGGTTCTTTTTGTCAAG
ACCGACCTGTCCGGTGCCCTGAATGAACTGCAGGACGAGGCAGCGCGGCTATCGTGGCTGGCCACGACGG
GCGTTCCTTGCGCAGCTGTGCTCGACGTTGTCACTGAAGCGGGAAGGGACTGGCTGCTATTGGGCGAAGT
GCCGGGGCAGGATCTCCTGTCATCTCACCTTGCTCCTGCCGAGAAAGTATCCATCATGGCTGATGCAATG
CGGCGGCTGCATACGCTTGATCCGGCTACCTGCCCATTCGACCACCAAGCGAAACATCGCATCGAGCGAG
CACGTACTCGGATGGAAGCCGGTCTTGTCGATCAGGATGATCTGGACGAAGAGCATCAGGGGCTCGCGCC
AGCCGAACTGTTCGCCAGGCTCAAGGCGCGCATGCCCGACGGCGATGATCTCGTCGTGACCCATGGCGAT
GCCTGCTTGCCGAATATCATGGTGGAAAATGGCCGCTTTTCTGGATTCATCGACTGTGGCCGGCTGGGTG
TGGCGGACCGCTATCAGGACATAGCGTTGGCTACCCGTGATATTGCTGAAGAGCTTGGCGGCGAATGGGC
TGACCGCTTCCTCGTGCTTTACGGTATCGCCGCTCCCGATTCGCAGCGCATCGCCTTCTATCGCCTTCTT
GACGAGTTCTTCTGAGGGGATCAATTCTCTAGAGCTCGCTGATCAGCCTCGACTGTGCCTTCTAGTTGCC
AGCCATCTGTTGTTTGCCCCTCCCCCGTGCCTTCCTTGACCCTGGAAGGTGCCACTCCCACTGTCCTTTC
CTAATAAAATGAGGAAATTGCATCGCATTGTCTGAGTAGGTGTCATTCTATTCTGGGGGGTGGGGTGGGG
CAGGACAGCAAGGGGGAGGATTGGGAAGACAATAGCAGGCATGCTGGGGATGCGGTGGGCTCTATGGCTT
CTGAGGCGGAAAGAACCAGCTGGGGCTCGACTAGAGCTTGCGGAACCCTTCGAAGTTCCTATTCTCTAGA
AAGTATAGGAACTTCATCAGTCAGGTACATAATGGATCCGGCGCGCCGTCGACATTGATTATTGACTAGT
TATTAATAGTAATCAATTACGGGGTCATTAGTTCATAGCCCATATATGGAGTTCCGCGTTACATAACTTA
CGGTAAATGGCCCGCCTGGCTGACCGCCCAACGACCCCCGCCCATTGACGTCAATAATGACGTATGTTCC
CATAGTAACGCCAATAGGGACTTTCCATTGACGTCAATGGGTGGAGTATTTACGGTAAACTGCCCACTTG
GCAGTACATCAAGTGTATCATATGCCAAGTACGCCCCCTATTGACGTCAATGACGGTAAATGGCCCGCCT
GGCATTATGCCCAGTACATGACCTTATGGGACTTTCCTACTTGGCAGTACATCTACGTATTAGTCATCGC
TATTACCATGGTCGAGGTGAGCCCCACGTTCTGCTTCACTCTCCCCATCTCCCCCCCCTCCCCACCCCCA
ATTTTGTATTTATTTATTTTTTAATTATTTTGTGCAGCGATGGGGGCGGGGGGGGGGGGGGGGCGCGCGC
CRGGSGGGGSGGGGSGGGGSGRGGGGSGGGGSGGGGSGRGGSGGRGRGGKGCGGCGGCAGCCAATCAGAG
CGGCGCGCTCCGAAAGTTTCCTTTTATGGCGAGGCGGCGGCGGCGGCGGCCCTATAAAAAGCGAAGCGCG
CGGCGGGCGGGAGTCGCTGCGCGCTGCCTTCGCCCCGTGCCCCGCTCCGCCGCCGCCTCGCGCCGCCCGC
CCCGGCTCTGACTGACCGCGTTACTCCCACAGGTGAGCGGGCGGGACGGCCCTTCTCCTCCGGGCTGTAA
TTAGCGCTTGGTTTAATGACGGCTTGTTTCTTTTCTGTGGCTGCGTGAAAGCCTTGAGGGGCTCCGGGAG
GGCCCTTTGTGCGGGGGGAGCGGCTCGGGGGGTGCGTGCGTGTGTGTGTGCGTGGGGAGCGCCGCGTGCG
GCTCCGCGCTGCCCGGCGGCTGTGAGCGCTGCGGGCGCGGCGCGGGGCTTTGTGCGCTCCGCAGTGTGCG
CGAGGGGAGCGCGGCCGGGGGCGGTGCCCCGCGGTGCGGGGGGGGCTGCGAGGGGAACAAAGGCTGCGTG
CGGGGTGTGTGCGTGGGGGGGTGAGCAGGGGGTGTGGGCGCGTCGGTCGGGCTGCAACCCCCCCTGCACC
CCCCTCCCCGAGTTGCTGAGCACGGCCCGGCTTCGGGTGCGGGGCTCCGTACGGGGCGTGGCGCGGGGCT
CGCCGTGCCGGGCGGGGGGTGGCGGCAGGTGGGGGTGCCGGGCGGGGCGGGGCCGCCTCGGGCCGGGGRG
GGCTCGGGGGAGGGGCGCGGCGGCCCCCGGAGCGCCGGCGGCTGTCGAGGCGCGGCGAGCCGCAGCCATT
GCCTTTTATGGTAATCGTGCGAGAGGGCGCAGGGACTTCCTTTGTCCCAAATCTGTGCGGAGCCGAAATC
TGGGAGGCGCCGCCGCACCCCCTCTAGCGGGCGCGGGGCGAAGCGGTGCGGCGCCGGCAGGAAGGAAATG
GGCGGGGAGGGCCTTCGTGCGTCGCCGCGCCGCCGTCCCCTTCTCCCTCTCCAGCCTCGGGGCTGTCCGC
GGGGGGACGGCTGCCTTCGGGGGGGACGGGGCAGGGCGGGGTTCGGCTTCTGGCGTGTGACCGGCGGCTC
TAGAGCCTCTGCTAACCATGTTCATGCCTTCTTCTTTTTCCTACAGCTCCTGGGCAACGTGCTGGTTATT
GTGCTGTCTCATCATTTTGGCAAAGAATTGCTAGCATAACTTCGTATAGCATACATTATACGAAGTTATA
GCCACCGCGGTGGCGGCCGCTCTAGAATCATAATCAGCCATACCACATTTGTAGAGGTTTTACTTGCTTT
AAAAAACCTCCCACACCTCCCCCTGAACCTGAAACATAAAATGAATGCAATTGTTGTTGTTAACTTGTTT
ATTGCAGCTTATAATGGTTACAAATAAAGCAATAGCATCACAAATTTCACAAATAAAGCATTTTTTTCAC
TGCATTCTAGTTGTGGTTTGTCCAAACTCATCAATGTATCTTAACTAGAATCATAATCAGCCATACCACA
TTTGTAGAGGTTTTACTTGCTTTAAAAAACCTCCCACACCTCCCCCTGAACCTGAAACATAAAATGAATG
CAATTGTTGTTGTTAACTTGTTTATTGCAGCTTATAATGGTTACAAATAAAGCAATAGCATCACAAATTT
CACAAATAAAGCATTTTTTTCACTGCATTCTAGTTGTGGTTTGTCCAAACTCATCAATGTATCTTAACTA
GAATCATAATCAGCCATACCACATTTGTAGAGGTTTTACTTGCTTTAAAAAACCTCCCACACCTCCCCCT
GAACCTGAAACATAAAATGAATGCAATTGTTGTTGTTAACTTGTTTATTGCAGCTTATAATGGTTACAAA
TAAAGCAATAGCATCACAAATTTCACAAATAAAGCATTTTTTTCACTGCATTCTAGTTGTGGTTTGTCCA
AACTCATCAATGTATCTTAACTAGTGGATCTCATGCCTAGGATAACTTCGTATAGCATACATTATACGAA
GTTATAGGCGCGCCATGGTGAGCAAGGGCGAGGAGGTCATCAAAGAGTTCATGCGCTTCAAGGTGCGCAT
GGAGGGCTCCATGAACGGCCACGAGTTCGAGATCGAGGGCGAGGGCGAGGGCCGCCCCTACGAGGGCACC
CAGACCGCCAAGCTGAAGGTGACCAAGGGCGGCCCCCTGCCCTTCGCCTGGGACATCCTGTCCCCCCAGT
TCATGTACGGCTCCAAGGCGTACGTGAAGCACCCCGCCGACATCCCCGATTACAAGAAGCTGTCCTTCCC
CGAGGGCTTCAAGTGGGAGCGCGTGATGAACTTCGAGGACGGCGGTCTGGTGACCGTGACCCAGGACTCC
TCCCTGCAGGACGGCACGCTGATCTACAAGGTGAAGATGCGCGGCACCAACTTCCCCCCCGACGGCCCCG
TAATGCAGAAGAAGACCATGGGCTGGGAGGCCTCCACCGAGCGCCTGTACCCCCGCGACGGCGTGCTGAA
GGGCGAGATCCACCAGGCCCTGAAGCTGAAGGACGGCGGCCACTACCTGGTGGAGTTCAAGACCATCTAC
ATGGCCAAGAAGCCCGTGCAACTGCCCGGCTACTACTACGTGGACACCAAGCTGGACATCACCTCCCACA
ACGAGGACTACACCATCGTGGAACAGTACGAGCGCTCCGAGGGCCGCCACCACCTGTTCCTGGGGCATGG
CACCGGCAGCACCGGCAGCGGCAGCTCCGGCACCGCCTCCTCCGAGGACAACAACATGGCCGTCATCAAA
GAGTTCATGCGCTTCAAGGTGCGCATGGAGGGCTCCATGAACGGCCACGAGTTCGAGATCGAGGGCGAGG
GCGAGGGCCGCCCCTACGAGGGCACCCAGACCGCCAAGCTGAAGGTGACCAAGGGCGGCCCCCTGCCCTT
CGCCTGGGACATCCTGTCCCCCCAGTTCATGTACGGCTCCAAGGCGTACGTGAAGCACCCCGCCGACATC
CCCGATTACAAGAAGCTGTCCTTCCCCGAGGGCTTCAAGTGGGAGCGCGTGATGAACTTCGAGGACGGCG
GTCTGGTGACCGTGACCCAGGACTCCTCCCTGCAGGACGGCACGCTGATCTACAAGGTGAAGATGCGCGG
CACCAACTTCCCCCCCGACGGCCCCGTAATGCAGAAGAAGACCATGGGCTGGGAGGCCTCCACCGAGCGC
CTGTACCCCCGCGACGGCGTGCTGAAGGGCGAGATCCACCAGGCCCTGAAGCTGAAGGACGGCGGCCACT
ACCTGGTGGAGTTCAAGACCATCTACATGGCCAAGAAGCCCGTGCAACTGCCCGGCTACTACTACGTGGA
CACCAAGCTGGACATCACCTCCCACAACGAGGACTACACCATCGTGGAACAGTACGAGCGCTCCGAGGGC
CGCCACCACCTGTTCCTGTACGGCATGGACGAGCTGTACAAGTAATAACTAGATAAAAGCTTCCTCTGGA
TTACAAAATTTGTGAAAGATTGACTGGTATTCTTAACTATGTTGCTCCTTTTACGCTATGTGGATACGCT
GCTTTAATGCCTTTGTATCATGCTATTGCTTCCCGTATGGCTTTCATTTTCTCCTCCTTGTATAAATCCT
GGTTGCTGTCTCTTTATGAGGAGTTGTGGCCCGTTGTCAGGCAACGTGGCGTGGTGTGCACTGTGTTTGC
TGACGCAACCCCCACTGGTTGGGGCATTGCCACCACCTGTCAGCTCCTTTCCGGGACTTTCGCTTTCCCC
CTCCCTATTGCCACGGCGGAACTCATCGCCGCCTGCCTTGCCCGCTGCTGGACAGGGGCTCGGCTGTTGG
GCACTGACAATTCCGTGGTGTTGTCGGGGAAATCATCGTCCTTTCCTTGGCTGCTCGCCTGTGTTGCCAC
CTGGATTCTGCGCGGGACGTCCTTCTGCTACGTCCCTTCGGCCCTCAATCCAGCGGACCTTCCTTCCCGC
GGCCTGCTGCCGGCTCTGCGGCCTCTTCCGCGTCTTCGCCTTCGCCCTCAGACGAGTCGGATCTCCCTTT
GGGCCGCCTCCCCGCACTAGAGCTCGCTGATCAGCCTCGACTGTGCCTTCTAGTTGCCAGCCATCTGTTG
TTTGCCCCTCCCCCGTGCCTTCCTTGACCCTGGAAGGTGCCACTCCCACTGTCCTTTCCTAATAAAATGA
GGAAATTGCATCGCATTGTCTGAGTAGGTGTCATTCTATTCTGGGGGGTGGGGTGGGGCAGGACAGCAAG
GGGGAGGATTGGGAAGACAATAGCAGGCATGCTGGGGATGCGGTGGGCTCTATGGCTTCTGAGGCGGAAA
GAACCAGCTGGGGCTCGACTAGAGCTTGCGGAACCCTTAATTAATTTAGACACCCACATGGTGGCTCATG
ACCATCTATCTATAAATGGATCTGATTTTCATGTCTGGCAGTGTACAGAAGCTAACTGAAGAAAGGTGGA
AGACCCACAAGAGTTCAAGATAAGCCCTATATAGTGAAGTTCAAGGCAAGCTTTTTCTACCTGAAACTTA
GTCTCAAAAAAAAATGAATACGTAAACAGTCTTCCAGGGGATAAGAACCTTACAGAAAAAGCAGAAATGC
CTGGGGCACTGGATTACCGATGTAATCAAATTCAGTCCTTGAATTGAACACAGGATTGCCTAGAGCAAGG
CCAGCCAGAGATTCATCTCAGAGGGAGAAAGGTGTCTTTGGAGCAATTTTGTGGTAATCTAGTATGTATC
ACATAAGTTTAGACGCATTTGGGACTGGAAAGATGTGAACAAAGCACCCTATGGCTCACATCTGTCATTA
ACTCTAGTTCCAGTGCACCTGACACCGTCTTCTGGCCTCTGCAGTGACCAAGCACATGGGTAGTATGTAG
ACATATACATAAGCAAAACACACATCATTAAAAAGTGACATTTCCCAAAGGAAGCTGAAGAACCAGTTCT
TGAGAAGATAGTAGAAATCAGAAGGGGAAATAGTAGACATACAGAGGGACTGACCAGGTTGTGTCACCTT
TATAGGCTAGGCTAATGGATGATCGACACTAGCGCTCTTTGTGAAGGACACACAAATGAGACATAGTTTA
TAGGACTAAACACACTTCTAAGCAATTTAATGAGACTTAAGACCCTGTCTCTAGCAAATACTCTGGATGA
TATTCAGCTCAAGGCTCTTGTCAGACATGTTTCCATTTTCAAGGTGAGCTAACTGGCCAAAACTGCCAAC
AACCTGTAGTGAATAGAGAAGATGAGAAAATCTGGATTCTCAAATGACCTAATGAAAGCCACTGGAGCGC
CATATGGTTTCTGTGAAAATGCCTTTTCAATCATTAACCTCTTAAATGAGTGTTAGCATCCTAACTAATG
AGTGGTGCAGAATAGTGGGTCTGCTTAGCTTAACTAAGGCCAAGAAAACAAAACAGGAAATTCATTCCAT
GTCATGAGACTCATACTACGAGGTTCCCTTAGACCTCAGGAGAAAAAGTCTTTGGCTGTAAGAACACACC
TCAGTGGATGTGGTAGACTATGCCTTTACTCTTTTTTTTTTTTTTTTTTTTTTTTNGGGTTTTTTCGAGA
CAGGGTTTCTCTGTGTAGCCTTGGCTGTCCTGGAACTCACTTTGTTGACCAGGCTGGCCTCGAACTCAGA
GATCCGCCTGCCTCTGCCTCTCAAGTGCTAGAATTAAAAGTGTGCGCCACCACTCCCAGCTATATAGACT
ATGCCTTTAATCAGGACACTTGGGAGGCAGGGGGATCTCAAATTCAATTCCAGACAGATGACTGACAAAC
ACACACATACACCATTCGTCTTTTCTTTTTTTCTTTTTTCTTTTGAAAACAGGTTTCTCTATGCAGCCCT
GGCTTTCCTAGAATTCAATCTATAGACCCAGCTGGCCTCAAACACAGAACCTCTTGCCTCTGCCTCCTCA
ACACTATGACTAAAGGTGTGAACCACCACCACCACCACCCACCTGGCCAAAGAATGAATTGAGTGAATAA
GTACGAGTGCAACTCTCCAGCAGCCTGAGGCAAGAAAGCTTAACAGTTGAACCTGAGACCCTACTTCGTT
TGTGTTGTACATATCTTCTCATAATGAACTAGGCAGCCTAGTCTCTCTACCAAATACACCATGCACTTAC
ACCTCCTCAAACCAACTGCAACAGCTACACACATTTCCATGGCTTGCCTGTAATAATAAATTCACAAACT
TCCTCTAAGTAACTTTTAGTGGAAATCTACCAGGTTATGCCTATTTGTGATTGGGTGCACAGATGACTAG
ATGAGATGTAATTTGGGAAGTGACATGCAATAGGAAAAATGAATATATAACCTATAAATAGAAAACACCA
AGGCAAGCGTGGTGACTCACACCTTTAATTAGCACTTGGGAGGCAGAAGTCGCATCATCTCTTAGGTCAA
GGCCAATCTAGTTCCAGACCAGCAAGGACAACAGAAACCTTGCCTTGATATAAACATTTTAAAACTTTAA
AAATAGAGAAGCCCAAACTCTGCTCATTGGTAATCTACCCTTCCTTTCTTTAGACACCTTGAGAAGCTAG
GCTACATAGCTTTGGGTCCTTACGTACCCCCACTCACTCAGCCTGCAGTCAATCTCTGATAGTGTTTCCT
GCCATAAGCTACACTACTGTTTTGCTCCAAACCTTACTTCTAGTACAAATCCATGTGAGGTCTTCGTTTC
AATTTGGGGGGGAAGAGGCCAGAACACTTGCCGCAGATCCCAACAACGGGCAGCACATTCCCAGCTAGTG
TATCTGATACAAACTCTATCTTCATTCAGAACCATCAAGTCTAAGCCCCAAGAGCAAAGGTAAATTCATG
TATGTTTGGCTGGAGAAAGCATTTCAAGTCAAGGTGAGCCTTGAACTCCTAACACTCTTGCCTCTACCTT
CCAAATGCCAATATAGGTATTTGTCACACCAGCTTCTCAAATCCTGTTGGGCTAGCAACTGGGTGGGAGG
AGTGTAGAGGGGTACTAAAAAATGGACTCAAGGCCTCTTCAAAACCACTGAGGCCTTGTACAGGATTTGA
ACTTCCTTCTCTTTTCAGCATCCTGAAGTACAAAGCTAAAGCAAAGTAAATTTTTGCTTGGCCTGAGGAC
TTCCAAAAATCTAGGCTCTCACTGGAGAAGAAACCTAGCTGGAAATTCCACAGTTCTGATAAGCCAATTC
TTTTTTTTTTTAACCATTTATTTATTTATAAGTAAGTACACTGTAGCTGTCTTCAGACATCCCAGATCTC
ATGACGGATGGCTGTGAGCTACCTTGTGGTTGCTGGGATTTTAACTCAGGACCTTCAGAAGAGCAGTCAG
TGCTCTTAACCAGTGCTCTCCGGCCCAGTGGAAACCAATTCTTTAGTGTGGGGACAGGCTTTCAGTCATA
GCCTATCAGTCAATGTCCTAGTGAGAAACCAGTCTATATTTTGAGGCTTGAGAGGCCTGATTCCAAGGAC
AGTTTTAAACCCGGAGAAAGGAAGAGAGCTAGCTCTAGGGCAGCAGACGGAGCCCTGAGGGAAGGGTAGT
GTGTGGTAAGGCCCACAGCTTTCCTCAGACCTCTGAAGGCTCTAGCTCATCTCCTTTGAAGACAGAAGAA
GCAAAGTCTGTTCTCCTACAAAGACGTTCCTGTCTTTCTCAAGGCCTCCTCTATCATCACTGCAGACCAC
ATTAAAATAATCTTCCAGCCAGGCGGTGGTGGCACACACCTTTAATCCCAGCACTTGGGAGGCAGAGGCA
GGCCGGATCTCTGAGTTTGAGGCCAGCCTGGTCTACAAAGTGAGTTCCAGGACAGCCAGAGCTATACAGA
GAAACCCTGTCTCGAAAAACCAAAAAAAAAAAAAAAAAAAAAAAAAAAAGATTACTGTATTTGTGAGCCT
CAATCTCATCGTGTCGTACATGGAACAGTGGCATTAACTTTTAAGGTTGGGATTGCTGGTATTAAGGGGA
GGGTTTTGGAAGCTGCTTAGCACAGTGTCAGTCGTAGGAAATATTCACTGTATGGTGGTTCTTGTCACTC
AGCCTGTTTTTGTTTTTGTTTTGTTTTTTGTTTTTTTCCTGAGACAGGGTTTCTCTGTAGTGTTTATATA
TATATATATATATATAACTTCAGACAGCAAAAGAGGGTATCAGAAAGGGCTAATAGACAACTTGCACCTC
ACCCTATAGGTGGAACAACAGTATGAACTAACCAGTACCCCCCGGAGCTCGTGTCTCTAGCTGGATATAT
AGCAGAAGATGGCCTAGATGGCCATCAGTGGAAAGAGAGGCCCATTGGTCTTACAAACTTTATGTGCCTC
AGTACAAGGGAACACCAGGGCCAAGAAAGCGAGGGGAGGGGGGTTGGGAGACTTTCAGAGTAGCATTGGA
AATATAAATGAAGAAAATACCTCCTCATCACAGCAGTCCGCTCAGCTCAGAATCCAGAGACTATTGCGCT
GGAGAAAAATCTGCAGTTAACTTTACCTATTATACCTTCCTCTCTCCAATGTCCTGAGAAGGACCACTTG
AAAGGACAGAAAGCCAAGCCCAGGTGAAAGCCTATCATTACAGCACACTACCAATGGACAAACGGACACA
GGTCCCATTCTCTGTCCCATTTCCTATGACCAAGCAGGCGTTGCCTCATTCACCTCATCACACAGCAAAC
CTCACATGAATAACGACACATGGCCAGCGGGCCCACCAGCTTCTTTATACAGTTCAATAGAAGTGACAGC
AAAGTAGGGAAAGTGGTGTTGCTGAGGAGCTAAAGGTGCACAGTGGTAAGCCCAGCACTGAGGAGATGGA
GGCTGATGAAAGGGATTCTAGGCCAGCCTCAGCTGCAAGAGTTCAAAGCCAGCCTGAAATACATAACACC
CTATCTCCGGAAAGAAAAAAATTGTGGTGTTTCAGTTTGATAAGTCTCCATATCAATCCCTGTATCCCAA
TCCAGAGGCTGCCAAAGACAGAGGGGCTGAGGAAGGTACTTAGTCATAAGGAACACTGCTGTGGCCAGCC
AGCAGATGGCAAGAGGACTTCACTTCTTCACAATCTGAATGACGTCTTCATCTTCCAATGTGTGGTCTTT
ACCCACTTTCTGAGGATTATGTTTCACAGACAGACCCCAGACCAAAGCACTGTATGGAGAGGAATAAAGA
GTCAGTGGCTGTAGCAAGCAGCTGCTTCCCTAACTGCCCAGGTGCCAGCTTATCAAATTTAGCATCCTGG
ATCTTAAAAGGCACAGAACTACAACAGATAAAAGCCCTCTTCTAAATACATCAGAATAAACAAACAGTCA
AAGCCACTTGCTAAAGCAGTGTTGCACACTGAGTCATGGGATCGCTGTCATTCAACAGCCAATTAGTTTA
AACCAACTGGAGATATCTAGACCCAGCTTTCTTGTACAAAGTGGTTGATTCGAGGCTGCTAACAAATCGA
GCAGTGTGGTTTTCAAGA
Features (pLannotate 1.2.2; 53 found; start..end, strand, type, name):
    125..159     +  promoter       HSV TK promoter (fragment): herpes simplex virus thymidine kinase promoter
    164..663     +  promoter       PGK promoter: mouse phosphoglycerate kinase 1 promoter
    690..1262    +  CDS            DTA: diphtheria toxin fragment A; Corynebacterium diphtheriae tox
   1265..1337    +  CDS            small t antigen (fragment): SV40 (simian virus 40) small t antigen
   1339..1404    +  intron         small t intron: SV40 (simian virus 40) small t antigen intron
   1478..1702    +  polyA_signal   bGH poly(A) signal: bovine growth hormone polyadenylation signal
   1706..1727    +  promoter       SV40 promoter (fragment): SV40 enhancer and early promoter
   1731..1751    +  misc_feature   MCS (fragment): pBluescript multiple cloning site
   1764..1782    -  promoter       T3 promoter: promoter for bacteriophage T3 RNA polymerase
   1783..1821    +  CDS            ΔTK (fragment): truncated herpes simplex virus thymidine kinase (Salomon et al., 1995) confers sensitivity to nucleoside analogs such as acyclovir or ganciclovir
   1863..1911    +  polyA_signal   HSV TK poly(A) signal: herpes simplex virus thymidine kinase polyadenylation signal (Cole and Stacy, 1985)
   2214..2368    +  CDS            lacZα (fragment): LacZα fragment of β-galactosidase; lacZ fragment
   2374..2473    -  misc_feature   bom (fragment): basis of mobility region from pBR322
   2575..2610    -  CDS            rop (fragment): Rop protein, which maintains plasmids at low copy number; rop
   2705..2809    +  promoter       AmpR promoter: bla
   2810..3670    +  CDS            AmpR: β-lactamase; bla; confers resistance to ampicillin, carbenicillin, and related antibiotics
   3835..4380    +  rep_origin     p15A ori: Plasmids containing the medium-copy-number p15A origin of replication can be propagated in E. coli cells that contain a second plasmid with the ColE1 origin.
   4468..4523    +  rep_origin     RSF ori (fragment): Plasmids containing the RSF 1030 origin of replication can be propagated in E. coli cells that contain additional plasmids with compatible origins.
   4622..4643    -  misc_feature   bom (fragment): basis of mobility region from pBR322
   4664..4682    +  promoter       T7 promoter: promoter for bacteriophage T7 RNA polymerase
   4754..4861    +  CDS            gH (fragment): GH_HHV2H - Experimental evidence at protein level: Swiss-Prot protein existence level 1. The heterodimer glycoprotein H-glycoprotein L is required for the fusion of viral and plasma membranes leading to virus entry into the host cell. Following initial binding to host receptor, membrane fusion is mediated by the fusion machinery composed of gB and the heterodimer gH/gL. May also be involved in the fusion between the virion envelope and the outer nuclear membrane during virion morphogenesis (By similarity). Interaction with host integrins ITGAV/ITGB3 triggers release of cytosolic Ca(2+) and FAK
   4866..4891    -  misc_feature   MCS (fragment): pUC18/19 multiple cloning site
   4915..4939    +  protein_bind   attB1: mutant version of attB; recombination site for the Gateway® BP reaction BP Clonase™
   5963..6094    +  CDS            Eif4enif1 (fragment): 4ET_MOUSE - Also known as Clast4 From Mus musculus (Mouse).
   7444..7788    +  CDS            Eif4enif1 (fragment): 4ET_MOUSE - Also known as Clast4 From Mus musculus (Mouse).
   8247..8417    +  CDS            Eif4enif1 (fragment): 4ET_MOUSE - Also known as Clast4 From Mus musculus (Mouse).
   8918..9154    +  CDS            Eif4enif1 (fragment): 4ET_MOUSE - Also known as Clast4 From Mus musculus (Mouse).
  10690..10717   -  misc_feature   MCS (fragment): pBluescript multiple cloning site
  10718..10751   +  protein_bind   FRT (minimal): supports FLP-mediated excision but not integration (Turan and Bode, 2011) FLP recombinase from the Saccharomyces cerevisiae 2μ plasmid
  10815..11314   +  promoter       PGK promoter: mouse phosphoglycerate kinase 1 promoter
  11326..11373   +  promoter       EM7 promoter: synthetic bacterial promoter&nbsp
  11392..12195   +  CDS            NeoR/KanR: aminoglycoside phosphotransferase from Tn5; aph(3')-II (or nptII); confers resistance to neomycin, kanamycin, and G418 (Geneticin®)
  12233..12457   +  polyA_signal   bGH poly(A) signal: bovine growth hormone polyadenylation signal
  12461..12482   +  promoter       SV40 promoter (fragment): SV40 enhancer and early promoter
  12512..12545   +  protein_bind   FRT (minimal): supports FLP-mediated excision but not integration (Turan and Bode, 2011) FLP recombinase from the Saccharomyces cerevisiae 2μ plasmid
  12581..12960   +  enhancer       CMV enhancer: human cytomegalovirus immediate early enhancer
  13240..14256   +  intron         chimeric intron: chimera between introns from chicken β-actin and rabbit β-globin
  14316..14349   +  protein_bind   loxP: Cre-mediated recombination occurs in the 8-bp core sequence (GCATACAT). Cre recombinase
  14352..14377   +  misc_feature   MCS (fragment): pBluescript multiple cloning site
  14377..14459   +  CDS            large T antigen (fragment): large T antigen from SV40 (simian virus 40)
  14482..14603   +  polyA_signal   SV40 poly(A) signal: SV40 polyadenylation signal
  14610..14692   +  CDS            large T antigen (fragment): large T antigen from SV40 (simian virus 40)
  14715..14836   +  polyA_signal   SV40 poly(A) signal: SV40 polyadenylation signal
  14843..14925   +  CDS            large T antigen (fragment): large T antigen from SV40 (simian virus 40)
  14948..15069   +  polyA_signal   SV40 poly(A) signal: SV40 polyadenylation signal
  15092..15125   +  protein_bind   loxP: Cre-mediated recombination occurs in the 8-bp core sequence (GCATACAT). Cre recombinase
  15135..16562   +  CDS            tdTomato: tdTomato is a basic (constitutively fluorescent) orange fluorescent protein published in 2004, derived from Discosoma sp.. It is reported to be a somewhat slowly-maturing tandem dimer with low acid sensitivity.
  16583..17165   +  misc_feature   WPRE: woodchuck hepatitis virus posttranscriptional regulatory element
  17191..17415   +  polyA_signal   bGH poly(A) signal: bovine growth hormone polyadenylation signal
  17419..17440   +  promoter       SV40 promoter (fragment): SV40 enhancer and early promoter
  19062..19079   +  CDS            9xHis (fragment): 9xHis affinity tag
  22143..22238   -  CDS            DRG1 (fragment): DRG1_HUMAN - Also known as NEDD3. Experimental evidence at protein level: Swiss-Prot protein existence level 1. Catalyzes the conversion of GTP to GDP through hydrolysis of the gamma-phosphate bond in GTP (PubMed:29915238, PubMed:23711155). Appears to have an intrinsic GTPase activity that is stimulated by ZC3H15/DFRP1 binding likely by increasing the affinity for the potassium ions (PubMed:23711155). When hydroxylated at C-3 of 'Lys-22' by JMJD7, may bind to RNA and play a role in translation (PubMed:19819225, PubMed:29915238). Binds to microtubules and promotes microtubule polymerization and
  22491..22515   -  protein_bind   attB2: mutant version of attB; recombination site for the Gateway® BP reaction BP Clonase™
