[The description below was written by a language model from this plasmid's Addgene catalogue record and pLannotate feature annotations shown in this document.]
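Description:
pB6-Hipp11-tdTomato-cre reporter-3pA stop-FNF-DTA is a large (about 22.6 kb) mouse gene-targeting vector built on a custom low-copy backbone. It is designed to place a Cre-dependent tdTomato reporter allele at the Hipp11 locus on a C57BL/6J background. In bacteria it is maintained by a p15A origin and selected with ampicillin (AmpR). The targeting portion lies between attB1 and attB2 Gateway sites. It consists of two long stretches of mouse genomic sequence flanking the engineered cassette. The annotation detects Eif4enif1 exon fragments in the upstream arm and a Drg1-like fragment near the end of the downstream arm, consistent with homology arms from the region between these genes, although the record does not define the arm boundaries.

The cassette begins with an FRT-flanked selection unit ("FNF") in which tandem PGK and EM7 promoters drive NeoR/KanR with a bGH polyadenylation signal. This allows G418 selection of targeted cells, and the unit can later be removed with FLP recombinase. Next comes the CAG promoter (CMV enhancer plus the chicken β-actin/rabbit β-globin chimeric intron). It is followed by a loxP-flanked stop element made of three tandem SV40 poly(A) signals, then tdTomato, a WPRE to boost transcript expression, and a bGH poly(A). The stop element terminates transcription until Cre excises it, after which cells and their descendants express tdTomato strongly. The depositor notes that the WPRE lacks four nucleotides at its 5' end but that the expression vector is functional.

Outside the homology region, a PGK-driven diphtheria toxin A cassette provides negative selection against random integrants. The resulting allele would serve as a Cre reporter, for example for lineage tracing.
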