Addgene plasmid #183025: pB6-Hipp11-tdTomato-cre reporter-3pA stop-FNF-DTA
Purpose: B6J Hipp11-FNF-pCAG-loxP-3xSV40pA-loxP-tdTomato-WPRE-bpA allele targeting vector, low copy number
Depositing lab: Mario Capecchi. Depositing organization: University of Utah.
Backbone
  Vector backbone: Custom
  Backbone manufacturer: Hyung-song Nam, Capecchi laboratory
  Vector type: Mammalian Expression, Bacterial Expression, Mouse Targeting, Cre/Lox
  Selectable markers: Neomycin (select with G418)
Growth in bacteria
  Bacterial resistance: Ampicillin, 100 μg/mL
  Growth temperature: 30°C
  Growth strain: DH10B
  Copy number: Low Copy
Gene/Insert
  Gene/Insert name: tdTomato
  Species: Synthetic
Resource information
  A portion of this plasmid was derived from a plasmid made by: CAG promoter is from pCAGGS obtained from BCCM/LMBP. FNF is from plasmid #22687. bGH pA is from Neal Copeland. SV40 pA is from Clontech. tdTomato is from Roger Tsien. WPRE is from Miguel Ramalho-Santos.
Terms and licenses: Academic/Nonprofit Terms; Industry Terms: Not Available to Industry
Depositor comments: Similar to the situation with some other plasmids in this collection, the missing four nucleotides at the 5' end of the WPRE renders it unrecognizable to SnapGene, but the expression vector is functional.
How to cite: pB6-Hipp11-tdTomato-cre reporter-3pA stop-FNF-DTA was a gift from Mario Capecchi (Addgene plasmid # 183025 ; http://n2t.net/addgene:183025 ; RRID:Addgene_183025)
